Addgene plasmid #174345: C098
Purpose: Template for making Nluc mRNA reporter with pA139.
Depositing lab: David Bartel. Depositing organization: Whitehead Institute for Biomedical Research. Publication: The molecular basis of coupling between poly(A)-tail length and translational efficiency. Xiang K, Bartel DP. Elife. 2021 Jul 2;10. pii: 66493. doi: 10.7554/eLife.66493. PubMed 34213414.
Backbone
  Vector backbone: pGEM_11Zf
  Vector type: in vitro transcription template
Growth in bacteria
  Bacterial resistance: Ampicillin, 100 μg/mL
  Growth temperature: 30°C
  Growth strain: NEB Stable
  Copy number: Unknown
Gene/Insert
  Gene/Insert name: NanoLuc luciferase
Terms and licenses: Academic/Nonprofit Terms; Industry Terms: Not Available to Industry
Depositor comments: The absolute length of the poly(A) region may not be accurate. The poly(A) region before HDV ribozyme may not be completely maintained during amplification from bacteria. Single clones need to be screened to verify poly(A) length.
How to cite: C098 was a gift from David Bartel (Addgene plasmid # 174345 ; http://n2t.net/addgene:174345 ; RRID:Addgene_174345)
