[The description below was written by a language model from this plasmid's Addgene catalogue record and pLannotate feature annotations shown in this document.]
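Description:
C098 is an in vitro transcription template built on the pGEM-11Zf backbone, designed for producing a NanoLuc luciferase (Nluc) reporter mRNA carrying a poly(A) tail of roughly 139 nucleotides. It is propagated in E. coli through a high-copy ColE1/pUC-type origin and selected with ampicillin via the β-lactamase gene. The backbone also retains an f1 phage origin, remnants of the lac promoter/operator and lacZα region, and small fragments annotated as lacI, rop and bom, none of which contribute to the reporter function.

The payload is a T7 promoter driving a transcript in which the human codon-optimized Nluc coding sequence is flanked by the 5′ and 3′ untranslated regions of the Xenopus laevis major β-globin gene, elements commonly used to give synthetic mRNAs efficient translation and stability. An SP6 promoter from the backbone lies downstream in the opposite orientation. According to the depositor's comments, the template-encoded poly(A) tract is followed by an HDV ribozyme, which would self-cleave to leave a defined 3′ end on the transcript. Neither the poly(A) tract nor the ribozyme is annotated in the feature table, though an unannotated gap between the 3′ UTR and the SP6 promoter is where they would be expected to lie. The depositor cautions that the stated poly(A) length may not be exact and that the homopolymer tract can be unstable during bacterial amplification, so individual clones need to be checked. The construct was made for studies of how poly(A)-tail length relates to translational efficiency, where reporter mRNAs with defined tail lengths are compared.
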