Features (pLannotate 1.2.2; 16 found; start..end, strand, type, name):
     24..42      +  promoter       T7 promoter: promoter for bacteriophage T7 RNA polymerase
     56..98      +  5'UTR          Xenopus globin 5'-UTR: translational enhancer from the 5'-UTR of the major beta-globin gene of Xenopus laevis
    110..625     +  CDS            Nluc: NanoLuc® luciferase human codon-optimized
    625..750     +  3'UTR          Xenopus globin 3'-UTR: 3'-UTR of the major beta-globin gene of Xenopus laevis
   1052..1070    -  promoter       SP6 promoter: promoter for bacteriophage SP6 RNA polymerase
   1112..1128    -  protein_bind   lac operator: The lac repressor binds to the lac operator to inhibit transcription in E. coli. This inhibition can be relieved by adding lactose or isopropyl-β-D-thiogalactopyranoside (IPTG). lac repressor encoded by lacI
   1136..1166    -  promoter       lac promoter: promoter for the E. coli lac operon
   1181..1202    -  protein_bind   CAP binding site: CAP binding activates transcription in the presence of cAMP. E. coli catabolite activator protein
   1215..1307    -  CDS            lacI (fragment): lac repressor; lacI; The lac repressor binds to the lac operator to inhibit transcription in E. coli. This inhibition can be relieved by adding lactose or isopropyl-β-D-thiogalactopyranoside (IPTG).
   1490..2078    -  rep_origin     ori: high-copy-number ColE1/pMB1/pBR322/pUC origin of replication
   2249..3109    -  CDS            AmpR: β-lactamase; bla; confers resistance to ampicillin, carbenicillin, and related antibiotics
   3110..3214    -  promoter       AmpR promoter: bla
   3309..3344    +  CDS            rop (fragment): Rop protein, which maintains plasmids at low copy number; rop
   3446..3545    +  misc_feature   bom (fragment): basis of mobility region from pBR322
   3573..4001    -  rep_origin     f1 ori (sequence partly withheld): f1 bacteriophage origin of replication; arrow indicates direction of (+) strand synthesis
   4005..21      -  CDS            lacZα (fragment) (across the origin): LacZα fragment of β-galactosidase; lacZ fragment
>Addgene plasmid #174345 | C098 | addgene full sequence | sequence record 343600 | Addgene NGS Result
GTAAAACGACGGCCAGTGAATTGTAATACGACTCACTATAGGGGAATACAAGCTTCTTGTTCTTTTTGCA
GAAGCTCAGAATAAACGCTCAACTTTGGCAGATCTGAACATGGTCTTCACACTCGAAGATTTCGTTGGGG
ACTGGCGACAGACAGCCGGCTACAACCTGGACCAAGTCCTTGAACAGGGAGGTGTGTCCAGTTTGTTTCA
GAATCTCGGGGTGTCCGTAACTCCGATCCAAAGGATTGTCCTGAGCGGTGAAAATGGGCTGAAGATCGAC
ATCCATGTCATCATCCCGTATGAAGGTCTGAGCGGCGACCAAATGGGCCAGATCGAAAAAATTTTTAAGG
TGGTGTACCCTGTGGATGATCATCACTTTAAGGTGATCCTGCACTATGGCACACTGGTAATCGACGGGGT
TACGCCGAACATGATCGACTATTTCGGACGGCCGTATGAAGGCATCGCCGTGTTCGACGGCAAAAAGATC
ACTGTAACAGGGACCCTGTGGAACGGCAACAAAATTATCGACGAGCGCCTGATCAACCCCGACGGCTCCC
TGCTGTTCCGAGTAACCATCAACGGAGTGACCGGCTGGCGGCTGTGCGAACGCATTCTGGCGTAAACCAG
CCTCAAGAACACCCGAATGGAGTCTCTAAGCTACATAATACCAACTTACACTTTACAAAATGTTGTCCCC
CAAAATGTAGCCATTCGTATCTGCTCCTAATAAAAAGAAAGTTTCTTCACATTCTGGCGTAGATCCAGAC
ATGAAAAAAAAAAAAAAAAAAAAAAAAAAAAAAAAAAAAAAAAAAAAAAAAAAAAAAAAAAAAAAAAAAA
AAAAAAAAAAAAAAAAAAAAAAAAAAAAAAAAAAAAAAAAAAAAAAAAAAAAAAAAAAAAAAAAAAAAAA
AAAAAAAAAAAAAAAAAAAAAAAAAAAAAAAAAAAAAAAAAAAAAAAGCTAGCCATGGTCCCAGCCTCCT
CGCTGGCGGCTAGTGGGCAACATGCTTCGGCATGGCGAATGGGACGCGGCCGCATGCATAAGCTTGAGTA
TTCTATAGTGTCACCTAAATAGCTTGGCGTAATCATGGTCATAGCTGTTTCCTGTGTGAAATTGTTATCC
GCTCACAATTCCACACAACATACGAGCCGGAAGCATAAAGTGTAAAGCCTGGGGTGCCTAATGAGTGAGC
TAACTCACATTAATTGCGTTGCGCTCACTGCCCGCTTTCCAGTCGGGAAACCTGTCGTGCCAGCTGCATT
AATGAATCGGCCAACGCGCGGGGAGAGGCGGTTTGCGTATTGGGCGCTCTTCCGCTTCCTCGCTCACTGA
CTCGCTGCGCTCGGTCGTTCGGCTGCGGCGAGCGGTATCAGCTCACTCAAAGGCGGTAATACGGTTATCC
ACAGAATCAGGGGATAACGCAGGAAAGAACATGTGAGCAAAAGGCCAGCAAAAGGCCAGGAACCGTAAAA
AGGCCGCGTTGCTGGCGTTTTTCCATAGGCTCCGCCCCCCTGACGAGCATCACAAAAATCGACGCTCAAG
TCAGAGGTGGCGAAACCCGACAGGACTATAAAGATACCAGGCGTTTCCCCCTGGAAGCTCCCTCGTGCGC
TCTCCTGTTCCGACCCTGCCGCTTACCGGATACCTGTCCGCCTTTCTCCCTTCGGGAAGCGTGGCGCTTT
CTCATAGCTCACGCTGTAGGTATCTCAGTTCGGTGTAGGTCGTTCGCTCCAAGCTGGGCTGTGTGCACGA
ACCCCCCGTTCAGCCCGACCGCTGCGCCTTATCCGGTAACTATCGTCTTGAGTCCAACCCGGTAAGACAC
GACTTATCGCCACTGGCAGCAGCCACTGGTAACAGGATTAGCAGAGCGAGGTATGTAGGCGGTGCTACAG
AGTTCTTGAAGTGGTGGCCTAACTACGGCTACACTAGAAGAACAGTATTTGGTATCTGCGCTCTGCTGAA
GCCAGTTACCTTCGGAAAAAGAGTTGGTAGCTCTTGATCCGGCAAACAAACCACCGCTGGTAGCGGTGGT
TTTTTTGTTTGCAAGCAGCAGATTACGCGCAGAAAAAAAGGATCTCAAGAAGATCCTTTGATCTTTTCTA
CGGGGTCTGACGCTCAGTGGAACGAAAACTCACGTTAAGGGATTTTGGTCATGAGATTATCAAAAAGGAT
CTTCACCTAGATCCTTTTAAATTAAAAATGAAGTTTTAAATCAATCTAAAGTATATATGAGTAAACTTGG
TCTGACAGTTACCAATGCTTAATCAGTGAGGCACCTATCTCAGCGATCTGTCTATTTCGTTCATCCATAG
TTGCCTGACTCCCCGTCGTGTAGATAACTACGATACGGGAGGGCTTACCATCTGGCCCCAGTGCTGCAAT
GATACCGCGAGACCCACGCTCACCGGCTCCAGATTTATCAGCAATAAACCAGCCAGCCGGAAGGGCCGAG
CGCAGAAGTGGTCCTGCAACTTTATCCGCCTCCATCCAGTCTATTAATTGTTGCCGGGAAGCTAGAGTAA
GTAGTTCGCCAGTTAATAGTTTGCGCAACGTTGTTGCCATTGCTACAGGCATCGTGGTGTCACGCTCGTC
GTTTGGTATGGCTTCATTCAGCTCCGGTTCCCAACGATCAAGGCGAGTTACATGATCCCCCATGTTGTGC
AAAAAAGCGGTTAGCTCCTTCGGTCCTCCGATCGTTGTCAGAAGTAAGTTGGCCGCAGTGTTATCACTCA
TGGTTATGGCAGCACTGCATAATTCTCTTACTGTCATGCCATCCGTAAGATGCTTTTCTGTGACTGGTGA
GTACTCAACCAAGTCATTCTGAGAATAGTGTATGCGGCGACCGAGTTGCTCTTGCCCGGCGTCAATACGG
GATAATACCGCGCCACATAGCAGAACTTTAAAAGTGCTCATCATTGGAAAACGTTCTTCGGGGCGAAAAC
TCTCAAGGATCTTACCGCTGTTGAGATCCAGTTCGATGTAACCCACTCGTGCACCCAACTGATCTTCAGC
ATCTTTTACTTTCACCAGCGTTTCTGGGTGAGCAAAAACAGGAAGGCAAAATGCCGCAAAAAAGGGAATA
AGGGCGACACGGAAATGTTGAATACTCATACTCTTCCTTTTTCAATATTATTGAAGCATTTATCAGGGTT
ATTGTCTCATGAGCGGATACATATTTGAATGTATTTAGAAAAATAAACAAATAGGGGTTCCGCGCACATT
TCCCCGAAAAGTGCCACCTGACGTCTAAGAAACCATTATTATCATGACATTAACCTATAAAAATAGGCGT
ATCACGAGGCCCTTTCGTCTCGCGCGTTTCGGTGATGACGGTGAAAACCTCTGACACATGCAGCTCCCGG
AGACGGTCACAGCTTGTCTGTAAGCGGATGCCGGGAGCAGACAAGCCCGTCAGGGCGCGTCAGCGGGTGT
TGGCGGGTGTCGGGGCTGGCTTAACTATGCGGCATCAGAGCAGATTGTACTGAGAGTGCACCATATGCGG
TGTGAAATACCGCACAGATGCGTAAGGAGAAAATACCGCATCAGGAAATTGTAAGCGTTAATATTTTGTT
AAAATTCGCGTTAAATTTTTGTTAAATCAGCTCATTTTTTAACCAATAGGCCGAAATCGGCAAAATCCCT
TATAAATCAAAAGAATAGACCGAGATAGGGT
[37 nt withheld, positions 3672-3708]
AAAGAACGTGGACTCCAACGTCAAAGG
[49 nt withheld, positions 3736-3784]
T
[91 nt withheld, positions 3786-3876]
G
[124 nt withheld, positions 3878-4001]
CCATTCGCCATTCAGGCTGCGCAACTGTTGGGAAGGGCGATCGGTGCGGGCCTCTTCGCTATTACGCCAG
CTGGCGAAAGGGGGATGTGCTGCAAGGCGATTAAGTTGGGTAACGCCAGGGTTTTCCCAGTCACGACGTT
